Addgene plasmid #32982: pMSCV-puro-Flag-mMcl-1
Depositing lab: Joseph Opferman. Depositing organization: St. Jude Children's Research Hospital. Publication: Ubiquitin-independent degradation of antiapoptotic MCL-1. Stewart DP, Koss B, Bathina M, Perciavalle RM, Bisanz K, Opferman JT. Mol Cell Biol. 2010 Jun;30(12):3099-110. Epub 2010 Apr 12. 10.1128/MCB.01266-09 PubMed 20385764.
Backbone
  Vector backbone: pMSCVpuro
  Backbone size w/o insert (bp): 6295
  Vector type: Mammalian Expression, Retroviral
  Selectable markers: Puromycin
Growth in bacteria
  Bacterial resistance: Ampicillin, 100 μg/mL
  Growth temperature: 37°C
  Growth strain: DH5alpha
  Copy number: High Copy
Gene/Insert
  Gene/Insert name: Mcl-1
  Species: M. musculus (mouse)
  Insert size (bp): 1025
  Entrez Gene: Mcl1 (a.k.a. Gm52627, Mcl-1)
  Promoter: LTR
  Tag / fusion protein: 3XFlag (N terminal on insert)
  Cloning method: Restriction Enzyme; 5′ cloning site EcoRI (not destroyed); 3′ cloning site EcoRI (not destroyed)
  Sequencing primers: 5′ CCCTTGAACCTCCTCGTTCGACC
Terms and licenses: Academic/Nonprofit Terms; Industry Terms: Not Available to Industry
How to cite: pMSCV-puro-Flag-mMcl-1 was a gift from Joseph Opferman (Addgene plasmid # 32982 ; http://n2t.net/addgene:32982 ; RRID:Addgene_32982)
