[The description below was written by a language model from this plasmid's Addgene catalogue record.]
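Description:
pMSCV-puro-Flag-mMcl-1 is a retroviral mammalian expression plasmid built on the pMSCVpuro backbone (about 6.3 kb without insert), a murine stem cell virus–derived vector. It is propagated in E. coli as a high-copy plasmid under ampicillin selection. In mammalian cells it confers puromycin resistance, so transduced or transfected populations can be selected to obtain stable expressers. As with MSCV-type vectors generally, the region between the long terminal repeats is intended to be packaged into retroviral particles when the plasmid is introduced into a packaging cell line, and it then integrates into the genome of target cells. No feature table is provided, so the individual backbone elements, such as the packaging signal, the promoter driving the puromycin marker and the bacterial origin, are not itemised in the record.

The payload is the mouse Mcl-1 (Mcl1) coding sequence, an insert of roughly 1 kb encoding the antiapoptotic BCL-2 family member MCL-1. It carries a 3XFlag epitope tag at its N terminus. Expression is driven by the viral LTR. The insert was cloned by restriction digestion into an EcoRI site, and EcoRI sites are preserved on both flanks, so the cloning was non-directional and the fragment can be released with a single enzyme. The Flag tag allows the exogenous protein to be detected or immunoprecipitated and distinguished from endogenous MCL-1. The associated study concerns ubiquitin-independent degradation of MCL-1, which fits use of the construct for stable expression of tagged mouse MCL-1 in work on its turnover, stability and prosurvival function.
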