>Addgene plasmid #32982 | pMSCV-puro-Flag-mMcl-1 | depositor partial sequence | sequence record 43407 | Vector
TGAAAGACCCCACCTGTAGGTTTGGCAAGCTAGCTTAAGTAACGCCATTTTGCAAGGCATGGAAAATACA
TAACTGAGAATAGAGAAGTTCAGATCAAGGTTAGGAACAGAGAGACAGCAGAATATGGGCCAAACAGGAT
ATCTGTGGTAAGCAGTTCCTGCCCCGGCTCAGGGCCAAGAACAGATGGTCCCCAGATGCGGTCCCGCCCT
CAGCAGTTTCTAGAGAACCATCAGATGTTTCCAGGGTGCCCCAAGGACCTGAAATGACCCTGTGCCTTAT
TTGAACTAACCAATCAGTTCGCTTCTCGCTTCTGTTCGCGCGCTTCTGCTCCCCGAGCTCAATAAAAGAG
CCCACAACCCCTCACTCGGCGCGCCAGTCCTCCGATAGACTGCGTCGCCCGGGTACCCGTATTCCCAATA
AAGCCTCTTGCTGTTTGCATCCGAATCGTGGACTCGCTGATCCTTGGGAGGGTCTCCTCAGATTGATTGA
CTGCCCACCTCGGGGGTCTTTCATTTGGAGGTTCCACCGAGATTTGGAGACCCCTGCCCAGGGACCACCG
ACCCCCCCGCCGGGAGGTAAGCTGGCCAGCGGTCGTTTCGTGTCTGTCTCTGTCTTTGTGCGTGTTTGTG
CCGGCATCTAATGTTTGCGCCTGCGTCTGTACTAGTTAGCTAACTAGCTCTGTATCTGGCGGACCCGTGG
TGGAACTGACGAGTTCTGAACACCCGGCCGCAACCCTGGGAGACGTCCCAGGGACTTTGGGGGCCGTTTT
TGTGGCCCGACCTGAGGAAGGGAGTCGATGTGGAATCCGACCCCGTCAGGATATGTGGTTCTGGTAGGAG
ACGAGAACCTAAAACAGTTCCCGCCTCCGTCTGAATTTTTGCTTTCGGTTTGGAACCGAAGCCGCGCGTC
TTGTCTGCTGCAGCGCTGCAGCATCGTTCTGTGTTGTCTCTGTCTGACTGTGTTTCTGTATTTGTCTGAA
AATTAGGGCCAGACTGTTACCACTCCCTTAAGTTTGACCTTAGGTCACTGGAAAGATGTCGAGCGGATCG
CTCACAACCAGTCGGTAGATGTCAAGAAGAGACGTTGGGTTACCTTCTGCTCTGCAGAATGGCCAACCTT
TAACGTCGGATGGCCGCGAGACGGCACCTTTAACCGAGACCTCATCACCCAGGTTAAGATCAAGGTCTTT
TCACCTGGCCCGCATGGACACCCAGACCAGGTCCCCTACATCGTGACCTGGGAAGCCTTGGCTTTTGACC
CCCCTCCCTGGGTCAAGCCCTTTGTACACCCTAAGCCTCCGCCTCCTCTTCCTCCATCCGCCCCGTCTCT
CCCCCTTGAACCTCCTCGTTCGACCCCGCCTCGATCCTCCCTTTATCCAGCCCTCACTCCTTCTCTAGGC
GCCGGAATTAGATCTCTCGAGGTTAACGAATTCTACCGGGTAGGGGAGGCGCTTTTCCCAAGGCAGTCTG
GAGCATGCGCTTTAGCAGCCCCGCTGGGCACTTGGCGCTACACAAGTGGCCTCTGGCCTCGCACACATTC
CACATCCACCGGTAGGCGCCAACCGGCTCCGTTCTTTGGTGGCCCCTTCGCGCCACCTTCTACTCCTCCC
CTAGTCAGGAAGTTCCCCCCCGCCCCGCAGCTCGCGTCGTGCAGGACGTGACAAATGGAAGTAGCACGTC
TCACTAGTCTCGTGCAGATGGACAGCACCGCTGAGCAATGGAAGCGGGTAGGCCTTTGGGGCAGCGGCCA
ATAGCAGCTTTGCTCCTTCGCTTTCTGGGCTCAGAGGCTGGGAAGGGGTGGGTCCGGGGGCGGGCTCAGG
GGCGGGCTCAGGGGCGGGGCGGGCGCCCGAAGGTCCTCCGGAGGCCCGGCATTCTGCACGCTTCAAAAGC
GCACGTCTGCCGCGCTGTTCTCCTCTTCCTCATCTCCGGGCCTTTCGACCTGCAGCCCAAGCTTACCATG
ACCGAGTACAAGCCCACGGTGCGCCTCGCCACCCGCGACGACGTCCCCAGGGCCGTACGCACCCTCGCCG
CCGCGTTCGCCGACTACCCCGCCACGCGCCACACCGTCGATCCGGACCGCCACATCGAGCGGGTCACCGA
GCTGCAAGAACTCTTCCTCACGCGCGTCGGGCTCGACATCGGCAAGGTGTGGGTCGCGGACGACGGCGCC
GCGGTGGCGGTCTGGACCACGCCGGAGAGCGTCGAAGCGGGGGCGGTGTTCGCCGAGATCGGCCCGCGCA
TGGCCGAGTTGAGCGGTTCCCGGCTGGCCGCGCAGCAACAGATGGAAGGCCTCCTGGCGCCGCACCGGCC
CAAGGAGCCCGCGTGGTTCCTGGCCACCGTCGGCGTCTCGCCCGACCACCAGGGCAAGGGTCTGGGCAGC
GCCGTCGTGCTCCCCGGAGTGGAGGCGGCCGAGCGCGCCGGGGTGCCCGCCTTCCTGGAGACCTCCGCGC
CCCGCAACCTCCCCTTCTACGAGCGGCTCGGCTTCACCGTCACCGCCGACGTCGAGGTGCCCGAAGGACC
GCGCACCTGGTGCATGACCCGCAAGCCCGGTGCCTGACGCCCGCCCCACGACCCGCAGCGCCCGACCGAA
AGGAGCGCACGACCCCATGCATCGATAAAATAAAAGATTTTATTTAGTCTCCAGAAAAAGGGGGGAATGA
AAGACCCCACCTGTAGGTTTGGCAAGCTAGCTTAAGTAACGCCATTTTGCAAGGCATGGAAAATACATAA
CTGAGAATAGAGAAGTTCAGATCAAGGTTAGGAACAGAGAGACAGCAGAATATGGGCCAAACAGGATATC
TGTGGTAAGCAGTTCCTGCCCCGGCTCAGGGCCAAGAACAGATGGTCCCCAGATGCGGTCCCGCCCTCAG
CAGTTTCTAGAGAACCATCAGATGTTTCCAGGGTGCCCCAAGGACCTGAAATGACCCTGTGCCTTATTTG
AACTAACCAATCAGTTCGCTTCTCGCTTCTGTTCGCGCGCTTCTGCTCCCCGAGCTCAATAAAAGAGCCC
ACAACCCCTCACTCGGCGCGCCAGTCCTCCGATAGACTGCGTCGCCCGGGTACCCGTGTATCCAATAAAC
CCTCTTGCAGTTGCATCCGACTTGTGGTCTCGCTGTTCCTTGGGAGGGTCTCCTCTGAGTGATTGACTAC
CCGTCAGCGGGGGTCTTTCATGGGTAACAGTTTCTTGAAGTTGGAGAACAACATTCTGAGGGTAGGAGTC
GAATATTAAGTAATCCTGACTCAATTAGCCACTGTTTTGAATCCACATACTCCAATACTCCTGAAATAGT
TCATTATGGACAGCGCAGAAGAGCTGGGGAGAATTAATTCGTAATCATGGTCATAGCTGTTTCCTGTGTG
AAATTGTTATCCGCTCACAATTCCACACAACATACGAGCCGGAAGCATAAAGTGTAAAGCCTGGGGTGCC
TAATGAGTGAGCTAACTCACATTAATTGCGTTGCGCTCACTGCCCGCTTTCCAGTCGGGAAACCTGTCGT
GCCAGCTGCATTAATGAATCGGCCAACGCGCGGGGAGAGGCGGTTTGCGTATTGGGCGCTCTTCCGCTTC
CTCGCTCACTGACTCGCTGCGCTCGGTCGTTCGGCTGCGGCGAGCGGTATCAGCTCACTCAAAGGCGGTA
ATACGGTTATCCACAGAATCAGGGGATAACGCAGGAAAGAACATGTGAGCAAAAGGCCAGCAAAAGGCCA
GGAACCGTAAAAAGGCCGCGTTGCTGGCGTTTTTCCATAGGCTCCGCCCCCCTGACGAGCATCACAAAAA
TCGACGCTCAAGTCAGAGGTGGCGAAACCCGACAGGACTATAAAGATACCAGGCGTTTCCCCCTGGAAGC
TCCCTCGTGCGCTCTCCTGTTCCGACCCTGCCGCTTACCGGATACCTGTCCGCCTTTCTCCCTTCGGGAA
GCGTGGCGCTTTCTCATAGCTCACGCTGTAGGTATCTCAGTTCGGTGTAGGTCGTTCGCTCCAAGCTGGG
CTGTGTGCACGAACCCCCCGTTCAGCCCGACCGCTGCGCCTTATCCGGTAACTATCGTCTTGAGTCCAAC
CCGGTAAGACACGACTTATCGCCACTGGCAGCAGCCACTGGTAACAGGATTAGCAGAGCGAGGTATGTAG
GCGGTGCTACAGAGTTCTTGAAGTGGTGGCCTAACTACGGCTACACTAGAAGGACAGTATTTGGTATCTG
CGCTCTGCTGAAGCCAGTTACCTTCGGAAAAAGAGTTGGTAGCTCTTGATCCGGCAAACAAACCACCGCT
GGTAGCGGTGGTTTTTTTGTTTGCAAGCAGCAGATTACGCGCAGAAAAAAAGGATCTCAAGAAGATCCTT
TGATCTTTTCTACGGGGTCTGACGCTCAGTGGAACGAAAACTCACGTTAAGGGATTTTGGTCATGAGATT
ATCAAAAAGGATCTTCACCTAGATCCTTTTAAATTAAAAATGAAGTTTTAAATCAATCTAAAGTATATAT
GAGTAAACTTGGTCTGACAGTTACCAATGCTTAATCAGTGAGGCACCTATCTCAGCGATCTGTCTATTTC
GTTCATCCATAGTTGCCTGACTCCCCGTCGTGTAGATAACTACGATACGGGAGGGCTTACCATCTGGCCC
CAGTGCTGCAATGATACCGCGAGACCCACGCTCACCGGCTCCAGATTTATCAGCAATAAACCAGCCAGCC
GGAAGGGCCGAGCGCAGAAGTGGTCCTGCAACTTTATCCGCCTCCATCCAGTCTATTAATTGTTGCCGGG
AAGCTAGAGTAAGTAGTTCGCCAGTTAATAGTTTGCGCAACGTTGTTGCCATTGCTACAGGCATCGTGGT
GTCACGCTCGTCGTTTGGTATGGCTTCATTCAGCTCCGGTTCCCAACGATCAAGGCGAGTTACATGATCC
CCCATGTTGTGCAAAAAAGCGGTTAGCTCCTTCGGTCCTCCGATCGTTGTCAGAAGTAAGTTGGCCGCAG
TGTTATCACTCATGGTTATGGCAGCACTGCATAATTCTCTTACTGTCATGCCATCCGTAAGATGCTTTTC
TGTGACTGGTGAGTACTCAACCAAGTCATTCTGAGAATAGTGTATGCGGCGACCGAGTTGCTCTTGCCCG
GCGTCAATACGGGATAATACCGCGCCACATAGCAGAACTTTAAAAGTGCTCATCATTGGAAAACGTTCTT
CGGGGCGAAAACTCTCAAGGATCTTACCGCTGTTGAGATCCAGTTCGATGTAACCCACTCGTGCACCCAA
CTGATCTTCAGCATCTTTTACTTTCACCAGCGTTTCTGGGTGAGCAAAAACAGGAAGGCAAAATGCCGCA
AAAAAGGGAATAAGGGCGACACGGAAATGTTGAATACTCATACTCTTCCTTTTTCAATATTATTGAAGCA
TTTATCAGGGTTATTGTCTCATGAGCGGATACATATTTGAATGTATTTAGAAAAATAAACAAATAGGGGT
TCCGCGCACATTTCCCCGAAAAGTGCCACCTGACGTCTAAGAAACCATTATTATCATGACATTAACCTAT
AAAAATAGGCGTATCACGAGGCCCTTTCGTCTCGCGCGTTTCGGTGATGACGGTGAAAACCTCTGACACA
TGCAGCTCCCGGAGACGGTCACAGCTTGTCTGTAAGCGGATGCCGGGAGCAGACAAGCCCGTCAGGGCGC
GTCAGCGGGTGTTGGCGGGTGTCGGGGCTGGCTTAACTATGCGGCATCAGAGCAGATTGTACTGAGAGTG
CACCATATGCGGTGTGAAATACCGCACAGATGCGTAAGGAGAAAATACCGCATCAGGCGCCATTCGCCAT
TCAGGCTGCGCAACTGTTGGGAAGGGCGATCGGTGCGGGCCTCTTCGCTATTACGCCAGCTGGCGAAAGG
GGGATGTGCTGCAAGGCGATTAAGTTGGGTAACGCCAGGGTTTTCCCAGTCACGACGTTGTAAAACGACG
GCGCAAGGAATGGTGCATGCAAGGAGATGGCGCCCAACAGTCCCCCGGCCACGGGGCCTGCCACCATACC
CACGCCGAAACAAGCGCTCATGAGCCCGAAGTGGCGAGCCCGATCTTCCCCATCGGTGATGTCGGCGATA
TAGGCGCCAGCAACCGCACCTGTGGCGCCGGTGATGCCGGCCACGATGCGTCCGGCGTAGAGGCGATTAG
TCCAATTTGTTAAAGACAGGATATCAGTGGTCCAGGCTCTAGTTTTGACTCAACAATATCACCAGCTGAA
GCCTATAGAGTACGAGCCATAGATAAAATAAAAGATTTTATTTAGTCTCCAGAAAAAGGGGGGAA
