>Addgene plasmid #32982 | pMSCV-puro-Flag-mMcl-1 | addgene partial sequence | sequence record 44663 | pLXSN-5
CCCTCACTCCTTCTCTAGGCGCCGGAATTAGATCTCTCGAGGTTAACGAATTCAGAATTAACCATGGACT
ACAAAGACCATGACGGTGATTATAAAGATCATGACATCGATTACAAGGATGACGATGACAAGCTTGCGGC
CGCCATGTTTGGCCTGCGGAGAAACGCGGTCATCGGCTTGAACCTGTACTGCGGCGGCGCCAGCCTCGGC
GCGGGCGGCGGTTCTCCGGCAGGGGCGCGCCTGGTGGCCGAGGAGGCCAAGGCGCGGCGCGAGGGGGGAG
GGGAGGCCGCCCTGCTGCCCGGCGCGCGGGTGGTCGCCCGGCCGCCGCCCGTGGGCGCCGAGGACCCCGA
CGTCACCGCGTCGGCCGAAAGGCGGCTGCATAAGTCGCCCGGCCTCCTCGCCGTGCCGCCCGAGGAGATG
GCCGCGTCGGCCGCCGCCGCCATCGTGTCTCCGGAGGAGGAACTGGACGGCTGCGAGCCGGAGGCCATCG
GCAAGCGCCCGGCCGTGCTGCCCCTCCTGGAGCGCGTGAGCGAGGCGGCCAAGAGCTCCGGGGCCGACGG
CTCTCTGCCCTCCACGCCGCCGCCGCCCGAGGAGGAAGAGGACGACCTATACCGCCAGTCGCTGGAGATC
ATCTCGCGCTACTTGCGGGAGCAGGCGACCGGCTCCNAGGACTCGAAGCCTCTGGGCGAGGCGGGCGCGG
CGGGCCGGAGAGCGCTGGAGACCCTGCGGCGCGTGGGCGACGGCGTGCAGCGCAACCACGAGACGGCCTT
CCAGGGCATGCTCCGGAAACTGGACATTAAAAACGA
